Addgene plasmid #239806: pGY219
Purpose: Express H2B-EGFP in filamentous fungi
Depositing lab: Kyle Pomraning. Depositing organization: Pacific Northwest National Laboratory. Publication: Strong Translation Elongation Factor 1-Alpha (tef1α) Promoter Reporter Systems for Aspergillus niger. Guoliang Yuan, Tatiana Serrano-Zayas, Ziyu Dai, Erica I. DeMers, Shuang Deng, Beth A. Hofstad, and Kyle R. Pomraning. ACS Synthetic Biology Article ASAP 10.1021/acssynbio.5c00368.
Backbone
  Vector backbone: pFC332
  Vector type: Fungal Expression
  Selectable markers: Hygromycin
Growth in bacteria
  Bacterial resistance: Ampicillin, 100 μg/mL
  Growth temperature: 37°C
  Growth strain: DH5alpha
  Copy number: High Copy
Gene/Insert
  Gene/Insert name: H2B
  Promoter: Tef1IN
  Tag / fusion protein: EGFP
  Cloning method: Gibson Cloning
  Sequencing primers: 5′ N/A; 3′ N/A
Terms and licenses: Academic/Nonprofit Terms; Industry Terms: Not Available to Industry
How to cite: pGY219 was a gift from Kyle Pomraning (Addgene plasmid # 239806 ; http://n2t.net/addgene:239806 ; RRID:Addgene_239806)
