[The description below was written by a language model from this plasmid's Addgene catalogue record and pLannotate feature annotations shown in this document.]
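Description:
pGY219 is a fungal expression plasmid of about 12.7 kb built on the pFC332 backbone and designed to express a histone H2B–EGFP fusion in filamentous fungi. It is a shuttle vector. In E. coli it is maintained at high copy through a ColE1/pUC-type origin and selected with ampicillin via the β-lactamase gene. In fungal hosts the large AMA1 element from Aspergillus nidulans, which occupies over 5 kb of the plasmid, supports autonomous extrachromosomal replication, so the construct can persist without integrating into the genome. Fungal transformants are selected with hygromycin B through a hygromycin phosphotransferase gene preceded by a fragment of the A. nidulans trpC promoter.

The payload is an H2B coding sequence, whose closest annotated match is the Magnaporthe oryzae histone H2B, followed directly by EGFP, consistent with a C-terminal fluorescent tag. The catalogue lists the promoter as Tef1IN. The automated annotation does not mark it, but roughly 1.1 kb of unannotated sequence lies upstream of H2B where it would be expected. The associated publication concerns strong translation elongation factor 1-alpha promoter reporter systems for Aspergillus niger. No terminator for the fusion is annotated. Because H2B is a core nucleosome component, the fusion should concentrate fluorescence in nuclei, giving a compact signal suited to visualising nuclei and gauging promoter strength.

Two minimal FRT sites flank the bacterial origin and AmpR region. Short fragments of lacZα, KanR, rrnB terminators and a 5S rRNA match also appear and are probably backbone remnants with no stated function.
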