Features (pLannotate 1.2.2; 15 found; start..end, strand, type, name):
   1144..1722    +  CDS            HTB1: H2B_MAGOY - Experimental evidence at transcript level: Swiss-Prot protein existence level 2. Core component of nucleosome. Nucleosomes wrap and compact DNA into chromatin, limiting DNA accessibility to the cellular machineries which require DNA as a template. Histones thereby play a central role in transcription regulation, DNA repair, DNA replication and chromosomal stability. DNA accessibility is regulated via a complex set of post-translational modifications of histones, also called histone code, and nucleosome remodeling. From Magnaporthe oryzae (strain Y34) (Rice blast fungus) (Pyriculari
   1723..2439    +  CDS            EGFP: the original enhanced GFP (Yang et al., 1996) mammalian codon-optimized
   2938..3257    +  promoter       trpC promoter (fragment): promoter for Aspergillus nidulans trpC
   3262..4287    +  CDS            HygR: hygromycin B phosphotransferase confers resistance to hygromycin
   4359..4392    -  protein_bind   FRT (minimal): supports FLP-mediated excision but not integration (Turan and Bode, 2011) FLP recombinase from the Saccharomyces cerevisiae 2μ plasmid
   4862..4881    +  CDS            lacZα (fragment): LacZα fragment of β-galactosidase; lacZ fragment
   4906..4923    -  terminator     rrnB T2 terminator (fragment): transcription terminator T2 from the E. coli rrnB gene
   5148..5736    -  rep_origin     ori: high-copy-number ColE1/pMB1/pBR322/pUC origin of replication
   5858..6718    -  CDS            AmpR: β-lactamase; bla; confers resistance to ampicillin, carbenicillin, and related antibiotics
   6721..6817    -  promoter       AmpR promoter (fragment): bla
   6847..6871    -  CDS            KanR (fragment): aminoglycoside phosphotransferase; aph(3')-Ia; confers resistance to kanamycin
   6900..7015    +  ncRNA          5S rRNA: Accession: RF00001 - 5S ribosomal RNA
   7019..7059    +  terminator     rrnB T1 terminator (fragment): transcription terminator T1 from the E. coli rrnB gene
   7103..7136    +  protein_bind   FRT (minimal): supports FLP-mediated excision but not integration (Turan and Bode, 2011) FLP recombinase from the Saccharomyces cerevisiae 2μ plasmid
   7449..12696   -  rep_origin     AMA1: replication origin from Aspergillus nidulans (Aleksenko and Clutterbuck, 1996)
>Addgene plasmid #239806 | pGY219 | addgene full sequence | sequence record 483818 | Addgene NGS Result
TAACAATCTATTCTCCGCTTGGTGATGCTAAAGGGCTTTCAATAGACCTTGTAAGTGAAGGAGATGGAGC
CGTCAATCCGCTACCCTGCCTCTGGTCAGTTGGTCTCAGCAATGTACCCTGTGAGTCTTGATAGACTAGT
TGGTGACTAGTCTCTGTAGATGGAACAAATGGTGCTTGAGAGGGCACGTATGGCAGAGCTCCAGTCATCT
GCGGAACATATACTGGGCCCGGGAAGATCTCATGGTCATAGCTGTTTCCGCTGAGGGTTTAATCGTTGAC
CTCACAGGGATTTCCACCAAAAAGTGGACCGGGCGGGCGCCACTCGGCCGTGCCACAGCAGCCTGAGAGC
GGACAAATAACAACAGCCGCCTGCCGCGGGGTTCGGTTGCAAACATGACCAACAGGCCAGGCCATCATCA
ACCCACCGCTGCGTTGATGCCCAGGATTTCAGTCCAATAATCCACAATTTACCAACGGATAGAGCTAGGT
GAACTAGATAGACAGGAGGGCCAGAGGGAGGGGACCGAGATGAAAAATTTTCGATGAAAGAGTGGTCAAG
GTGGGGTCGTAGTTCGGCGCTCCGAGGGCGAGGAACCAAGGAAAGGCGAGAAAAGGACAGGCTGATCGCG
CTGCGTTGCTGGGCTGCAAGCGTGTCCAGTTGAGTCTGGAAAAGGCTCCGCCGTGAAGATTCTGCGTTGG
TCCCGCACCTGCGCGGTGGGGGCATTACCCCTCCATGTCCAATGATTTCAAGTCAAAGCCAAGGGTTGAA
GCCCGCCCGCTTAGTCGCCTTCTCGCTTGACCCCTCCATATAAGTATTTCCCCTCCTCCCCCTCCCACAA
ATTTTTCCTTTCCCTTTCCTCCCTCGTCCGCTTCAGTACGTATATCTTCCCCCCCTCTCTCTTCCTTCTC
ACTCTTCTCTCCTTCTTTCTTGATTCATCCTCTCTCTAACTGACTTCTTTGCTCAGCACCTCTACGCGTT
CTGGCCGTAGTATCTGAGCAATTTTTCTACAGACTTTTTCTATCTAATTCCAAAAAAGAACTTCGAGTTC
ATTCACAACCGTCATCATGGGGTGAGTCAAGACAACGATCATCATCTGACAAAGGAAGGACATGGGCTAA
CGGATATCTTCTACAACAGTAAGCCTCCCAAAGCCGCTGAGAAGAAGCCCAGCACCGGTGGCAAGGCCCC
GGCAGGCGGCAAGGCTCCCGCTGAGAAGAAGGAAGCCGGCAAGAAGACTGCTGCCGCTGCCTCCGGCGAC
AAGAAGAAGCGTGGAAAGACCAGGAAGGAGACCTACTCGTCTTACATCTACAAGGGTGAGTAATCTTAAG
ACTTGTATTCCTAGTCAATAGTTGTTGACTGTGTTATAGTCTTGAAGCAGGTCCACCCTGATACCGGTAT
CTCGACTCGTGCTATGTCCATCCTGAACTCCTTTGTCAATGGTATGTCGTGAATGAAGCAGGGTTATACC
TTCAGCAAGCACCTAACGCGGTCTAGATATCTTCGAGCGTGTCGCGACCGAGGCCTCGAAACTTGCCGCT
TACAACAAGAAGTCCACCATCTCTTCACGGGAGATCCAGACCTCGTAAGTCCTCTGTCGATCAAGATAGT
AGCAATTCGCTAACACCTCTCTAGTGTGAGGCTCATCCTTCCCGGTGAATTGGCGAAGCACGCGGTGTCG
GAAGGCACCAAGGCTGTCACGAAGTACTCGTCGTCTGCCAAAGTGAGCAAGGGCGAGGAGCTGTTCACCG
GGGTGGTGCCCATCCTGGTCGAGCTGGACGGCGACGTAAACGGCCACAAGTTCAGCGTGTCCGGCGAGGG
CGAGGGCGATGCCACCTACGGCAAGCTGACCCTGAAGTTCATCTGCACCACCGGCAAGCTGCCCGTGCCC
TGGCCCACCCTCGTGACCACCCTGACCTACGGCGTGCAGTGCTTCAGCCGCTACCCCGACCACATGAAGC
AGCACGACTTCTTCAAGTCCGCCATGCCCGAAGGCTACGTCCAGGAGCGCACCATCTTCTTCAAGGACGA
CGGCAACTACAAGACCCGCGCCGAGGTGAAGTTCGAGGGCGACACCCTGGTGAACCGCATCGAGCTGAAG
GGCATCGACTTCAAGGAGGACGGCAACATCCTGGGGCACAAGCTGGAGTACAACTACAACAGCCACAACG
TCTATATCATGGCCGACAAGCAGAAGAACGGCATCAAGGTGAACTTCAAGATCCGCCACAACATCGAGGA
CGGCAGCGTGCAGCTCGCCGACCACTACCAGCAGAACACCCCCATCGGCGACGGCCCCGTGCTGCTGCCC
GACAACCACTACCTGAGCACCCAGTCCGCCCTGAGCAAAGACCCCAACGAGAAGCGCGATCACATGGTCC
TGCTGGAGTTCGTGACCGCCGCCGGGATCACTCTCGGCATGGACGAGCTGTACAAGTAAGCGGACATTCG
ATTTATGCCGTTATGACTTCCTTAAAAAAGCCTTTACGAATGAAAGAAATGGAATTAGACTTGTTATGTA
GTTGATTCTACAATGGATTATGATTCCTGAACTTCAAATCCGCTGTTCATTATTAATCTCAGCTCTTCCC
GTAAAGCCAATGTTGAAACTATTCGTAAATGTACCTCGTTTTGCGTGTACCTTGCTTATCACGTGATATT
ACATGACCTGGACAGAGTTCTGCGCGAAAGTCATAACGTAAATCCCGGGCGGTAGGTGCGTCCCGGGCGG
AAGGTAGTTTTCTCGTCCACCCCAACGCGTTTATCAACCTCAACTTTCAACAACCATCATGCCACCAAAA
GCGCGTAAAACAAAGCGAGATTTGATTGAGCAAGAGGGCAGGATCCAATGCGCGATTCAAGACATTAAAA
ATGGAAAATTTCAAAAAATTGCGCCCGCAGCGCGTGCATACAAAATTCATCCCAATACAAGTGTAATGCT
AGTGGAGGTCAACACATCAATGCCTATTTTGGTTTAGTCGTCCAGGCGGTGAGCACAAAATTTGTGTCGT
TTGACAAGATGGTTCATTTAGGCAACTGGTCAGATCAGCCCCACTTGTAGCAGTAGCGGCGGCGCTCGAA
GTGTGACTCTTATTAGCAGACAGGAACGAGGACATTATTATCATCTGCTGCTTGGTGCACGATAACTTGG
TGCGTTTGTCAAGCAAGGTAAGTGGACGACCCGGTCATACCTTCTTAAGTTCGCCCTTCCTCCCTTTATT
TCAGATTCAATCTGACTTACCTATTCTACCCAAGCATCCAAATGAAAAAGCCTGAACTCACCGCGACGTC
TGTCGAGAAGTTTCTGATCGAAAAGTTCGACAGCGTCTCCGACCTGATGCAGCTCTCGGAGGGCGAAGAA
TCTCGTGCTTTCAGCTTCGATGTAGGAGGGCGTGGATATGTCCTGCGGGTAAATAGCTGCGCCGATGGTT
TCTACAAAGATCGTTATGTTTATCGGCACTTTGCATCGGCCGCGCTCCCGATTCCGGAAGTGCTTGACAT
TGGGGAGTTCAGCGAGAGCCTGACCTATTGCATCTCCCGCCGTGCACAGGGTGTCACGTTGCAAGACCTG
CCTGAAACCGAACTGCCCGCTGTTCTCCAGCCGGTCGCGGAGGCCATGGATGCGATTGCTGCGGCCGATC
TTAGCCAGACGAGCGGGTTCGGCCCATTCGGACCGCAAGGAATCGGTCAATACACTACATGGCGTGATTT
CATATGCGCGATTGCTGATCCCCATGTGTATCACTGGCAAACTGTGATGGACGACACCGTCAGTGCGTCC
GTCGCGCAGGCTCTCGATGAGCTGATGCTTTGGGCCGAGGACTGCCCCGAAGTCCGGCACCTCGTGCATG
CGGATTTCGGCTCCAACAATGTCCTGACGGACAATGGCCGCATAACAGCGGTCATTGACTGGAGCGAGGC
GATGTTCGGGGATTCCCAATACGAGGTCGCCAACATCCTCTTCTGGAGGCCGTGGTTGGCTTGTATGGAG
CAGCAGACGCGCTACTTCGAGCGGAGGCATCCGGAGCTTGCAGGATCGCCGCGCCTCCGGGCGTATATGC
TCCGCATTGGTCTTGACCAACTCTATCAGAGCTTGGTTGACGGCAATTTCGATGATGCAGCTTGGGCGCA
GGGTCGATGCGACGCAATCGTCCGATCCGGAGCCGGGACTGTCGGGCGTACACAAATCGCCCGCAGAAGC
GCGGCCGTCTGGACCGATGGCTGTGTAGAAGTACTCGCCGATAGTGGAAACCGACGCCCCAGCACTCGTC
CGAGGGCAAAGGAATAGAGTAGATGCCGACCGATCCCCACTACCGCATTAAGACCTCAGCGCGGCCGCAA
ATTTAAATAAAATGAAGTGAAGTTCCTATACTTTCTAGAGAATAGGAACTTCTATAGTGAGTCGAATAAG
GGCGACACAAAATTTATTCTAAATGCATAATAAATACTGATAACATCTTATAGTTTGTATTATATTTTGT
ATTATCGTTGACATGTATAATTTTGATATCAAAAACTGATTTTCCCTTTATTATTTTCGAGATTTATTTT
CTTAATTCTCTTTAACAAACTAGAAATATTGTATATACAAAAAATCATAAATAATAGATGAATAGTTTAA
TTATAGGTGTTCATCAATCGAAAAAGCAACGTATCTTATTTAAAGTGCGTTGCTTTTTTCTCATTTATAA
GGTTAAATAATTCTCATATATCAAGCAAAGTGACAGGCGCCCTTAAATATTCTGACAAATGCTCTTTCCC
TAAACTCCCCCCATAAAAAAACCCGCCGAAGCGGGTTTTTACGTTATTTGCGGATTAACGATTACTCGTT
ATCAGAACCGCCCAGGGGGCCCGAGCTTAAGACTGGCCGTCGTTTTACAACACAGAAAGAGTTTGTAGAA
ACGCAAAAAGGCCATCCGTCAGGGGCCTTCTGCTTAGTTTGATGCCTGGCAGTTCCCTACTCTCGCCTTC
CGCTTCCTCGCTCACTGACTCGCTGCGCTCGGTCGTTCGGCTGCGGCGAGCGGTATCAGCTCACTCAAAG
GCGGTAATACGGTTATCCACAGAATCAGGGGATAACGCAGGAAAGAACATGTGAGCAAAAGGCCAGCAAA
AGGCCAGGAACCGTAAAAAGGCCGCGTTGCTGGCGTTTTTCCATAGGCTCCGCCCCCCTGACGAGCATCA
CAAAAATCGACGCTCAAGTCAGAGGTGGCGAAACCCGACAGGACTATAAAGATACCAGGCGTTTCCCCCT
GGAAGCTCCCTCGTGCGCTCTCCTGTTCCGACCCTGCCGCTTACCGGATACCTGTCCGCCTTTCTCCCTT
CGGGAAGCGTGGCGCTTTCTCATAGCTCACGCTGTAGGTATCTCAGTTCGGTGTAGGTCGTTCGCTCCAA
GCTGGGCTGTGTGCACGAACCCCCCGTTCAGCCCGACCGCTGCGCCTTATCCGGTAACTATCGTCTTGAG
TCCAACCCGGTAAGACACGACTTATCGCCACTGGCAGCAGCCACTGGTAACAGGATTAGCAGAGCGAGGT
ATGTAGGCGGTGCTACAGAGTTCTTGAAGTGGTGGGCTAACTACGGCTACACTAGAAGAACAGTATTTGG
TATCTGCGCTCTGCTGAAGCCAGTTACCTTCGGAAAAAGAGTTGGTAGCTCTTGATCCGGCAAACAAACC
ACCGCTGGTAGCGGTGGTTTTTTTGTTTGCAAGCAGCAGATTACGCGCAGAAAAAAAGGATCTCAAGAAG
ATCCTTTGATCTTTTCTACGGGGTCTGACGCTCAGTGGAACGACGCGCGCGTAACTCACGTTAAGGGATT
TTGGTCATGAGCTTGCGCCGTCCCGTCAAGTCAGCGTAATGCTCTGCTTACCAATGCTTAATCAGTGAGG
CACCTATCTCAGCGATCTGTCTATTTCGTTCATCCATAGTTGCCTGACTCCCCGTCGTGTAGATAACTAC
GATACGGGAGGGCTTACCATCTGGCCCCAGCGCTGCGATGATACCGCGAGAACCACGCTCACCGGCTCCG
GATTTATCAGCAATAAACCAGCCAGCCGGAAGGGCCGAGCGCAGAAGTGGTCCTGCAACTTTATCCGCCT
CCATCCAGTCTATTAATTGTTGCCGGGAAGCTAGAGTAAGTAGTTCGCCAGTTAATAGTTTGCGCAACGT
TGTTGCCATCGCTACAGGCATCGTGGTGTCACGCTCGTCGTTTGGTATGGCTTCATTCAGCTCCGGTTCC
CAACGATCAAGGCGAGTTACATGATCCCCCATGTTGTGCAAAAAAGCGGTTAGCTCCTTCGGTCCTCCGA
TCGTTGTCAGAAGTAAGTTGGCCGCAGTGTTATCACTCATGGTTATGGCAGCGCTACATAATTCTCTTAC
TGTCATGCCATCCGTAAGATGCTTTTCTGTGACTGGTGAGTACTCAACCAAGTCATTCTGAGAATAGTGT
ATGCGGCGACCGAGTTGCTCTTGCCCGGCGTCAATACGGGATAATACCGCGCCACATAGCAGAACTTTAA
AAGTGCTCATCATTGGAAAACGTTCTTCGGGGCGAAAACTCTCAAGGATCTTACCGCTGTTGAGATCCAG
TTCGATGTAACCCACTCGTGCACCCAACTGATCTTCAGCATCTTTTACTTTCACCAGCGTTTCTGGGTGA
GCAAAAACAGGAAGGCAAAATGCCGCAAAAAAGGGAATAAGGGCGACACGGAAATGTTGAATACTCATAT
TCTTCCTTTTTCAATATTATTGAAGCATTTATCAGGGTTATTGTCTCATGAGCGGATACATATTTGAATG
TATTTAGAAAAATAAACAAATAGGGGTCAGTGTTACAACCAATTAACCAATTCTGAACATTATCGCGAGC
CCATTTATACCTGAATATGGCTCATAACACCCCTTGTTTGCCTGGCGGCAGTAGCGCGGTGGTCCCACCT
GACCCCATGCCGAACTCAGAAGTGAAACGCCGTAGCGCCGATGGTAGTGTGGGGACTCCCCATGCGAGAG
TAGGGAACTGCCAGGCATCAAATAAAACGAAAGGCTCAGTCGAAAGACTGGGCCTTTCGCCCGGGCTAAT
TATGGGGTGTCGCCCTTATTCGACTCTATAGTGAAGTTCCTATTCTCTAGAAAGTATAGGAACTTCTGAA
GTGGGGATTTAAATGCGGCCGCGCTGAGGGTTTAATCGACGAAGCAGCTGACGGCCAGTGCCAAGCTTAA
CGCGTACCGGGCCCAGTATATGTTCCGCAGATGACTGGAGCTCTGCCATACGTGCCCTCTCAAGCACCAT
TTGTTCCATCTACAGAGACTAGTCACCAACTAGTCTATCAAGACTCACAGGGTACATTGCTGAGACCAAC
TGACCAGAGGCAGGGTAGCGGATTGACGGCTCCATCTCCTTCACTTACAAGGTCTATTGAAAGCCCTTTA
GCATCACCAAGCGGAGAATAGATTGTTAAGCTTATTTTTTGTATACTGTTTTGTGATAGCACGAAGTTTT
TCCACGGTATCTTGTTAAAAATATATATTTGTGGCGGGCTTACCTACATCAAATTAATAAGAGACTAATT
ATAAACTAAACACACAAGCAAGCTACTTTAGGGTAAAAGTTTATAAATGCTTTTGACGTATAAACGTTGC
TTGTATTTATTATTACAATTAAAGGTGGATAGAAAACCTAGAGACTAGTTAGAAACTAATCTCAGGTTTG
CGTTAAACTAAATCAGAGCCCGAGAGGTTAACAGAACCTAGAAGGGGACTAGATATCCGGGTAGGGAAAC
AAAAAAAAAAACAAGACAGCCACATATTAGGGAGACTAGTTAGAAGCTAGTTCCAGGACTAGGAAAATAA
AAGACAATGATACCACAGTCTAGTTGACAACTAGATAGATTCTAGATTGAGGCCAAAGTCTCTGAGATCC
AGGTTAGTTGCAACTAATACTAGTTAGTATCTAGTCTCCTATAACTCTGAAGCTAGAATAACTTACTACT
ATTATCCTCACCACTGTTCAGCTGCGCAAACGGAGTGATTGCAAGGTGTTCAGAGACTAGTTATTGACTA
GTCAGTGACTAGCAATAACTAACAAGGTATTAACCTACCATGTCTGCCATCACCCTGCACTTCCTCGGGC
TCAGCAGCCTTTTCCTCCTCATTTTCATGCTCATTTTCCTTGTTTAAGACTGTGACTAGTCAAAGACTAG
TCCAGAACCACAAAGGAGAAATGTCTTACCACTTTCTTCATTGCTTGTCTCTTTTGCATTATCCATGTCT
GCAACTAGTTAGAGTCTAGTTAGTGACTAGTCCGACGAGGACTTGCTTGTCTCCGGATTGTTGGAGGAAC
TCTCCAGGGCCTCAAGATCCACAACAGAGCCTTCTAGAAGACTGGTCAATAACTAGTTGGTCTTTGTCTG
AGTCTGACTTACGAGGTTGCATACTCGCTCCCTTTGCCTCGTCAATCGATGAGAAAAAGCGCCAAAACTC
GCAATATGGCTTTGAACCACACGGTGCTGAGACTAGTTAGAATCTAGTCCCAAACTAGCTTGGATAGCTT
ACCTTTGCCCTTTGCGTTGCGACAGGTCTTGCAGGGTATGGTTCCTTTCTCACCAGCTGATTTAGCTGCC
TTGCTACCCTCACGGCGGATCTGCATAAAGAGTGGCTAGAGGTTATAAATTAGCACTGATCCTAGGTACG
GGGCTGAATGTAACTTGCCYTTCCTTTCTCATCGCGCGGCAAGACAGGCTTGCTCAAATTCCTACCAGTC
ACAGGGGTATGCACGGCGTACGGACCACTTGAACTAGTCACAGATTAGTTAGCAACTAGTCTGCATTGAA
TGGCTGTACTTACGGGCCCTCGCCATTGTCCTGATCATTTCCAGCTTCACCCTCGTTGCTGCAAAGTAGT
TAGTGACTAGTCAAGGACTAGTTGAAATGGGAGAAGAAACTCACGAATTCTCGACACCCTTAGTATTGTG
GTCCTTGGACTTGGTGCTGCTATATATTAGCTAATACACTAGTTAGACTCACAGAAACTTACGCAGCTCG
CTTGCGCTTCTTGGTAGGAGTCGGGGTTGGGAGAACAGTGCCTTCAAACAAGCCTTCATACCATGCTACT
TGACTAGTCAGGGACTAGTCACCAAGTAATCTAGATAGGACTTGCCTTTGGCCTCCATCAGTTCCTTCAT
AGTGGGAGGTCCATTGTGCAATGTAAACTCCATGCCGTGGGAGTTCTTATCCTTCAAGTGCTTGACCAAT
ATGTTTCTGTTGGCAGAGGGAACCTGTCAACTAGTTAATAACTAGTCAGAAACTAGTATAGCAGTAGACT
CACTGTACGCTTGAGGCATCCCTTCACTCGGCAGTAGACTTCATATGGATGGATATCAGGCACGCCATTG
TCGTCCTGTGGACTAGTCAGTAACTAGGCTTAAAGCTAGTCGGGTCGGCTTACTATCTTGAAATCCGGCA
GCGTAAGCTCCCCGTCCTTAACTGCCTCGAGATAGTGACAGTACTCTGGGGACTTTCGGAGATCGTTATC
GCGAATGCTCGGCATACTAATCGTTGACTAGTCTTGGACTAGTCCCGAGCAAAAAGGATTGGAGGAGGAG
GAGGAAGGTGAGAGTGAGACAAAGAGCGAAATAAGAGCTTCAAAGGCTATCTCTAAGCAGTATGAAGGTT
AAGTATCTAGTTCTTGACTAGATTTAAAAGAGATTTCGACTAGTTATGTACCTGGAGTTTGGATATAGGA
ATGTGTTGTGGTAACGAAATGTAAGGGGGAGGAAAGAAAAAGTCGGTCAAGAGGTAACTCTAAGTCGGCC
ATTCCTTTTTGGGAGGCGCTAACCATAAACGGCATGGTCGACTTAGAGTTAGCTCAGGGAATTTAGGGAG
TTATCTGCGACCACCGAGGAACGGCGGAATGCCAAAGAATCCCGATGGAGCTCTAGCTGGCGGTTGACAA
CCCCACCTTTTGGCGTTTCTGCGGCGTTGCAGGCGGGACTGGATACTTCGTAGAACCAGAAAGGCAAGGC
AGAACGCGCTCAGCAAGAGTGTTGGAAGTGATAGCATGATGTGCCTTGTTAACTAGGTCAAAATCTGCAG
TATGCTTGATGTTATCCAAAGTGTGAGAGAGGAAGGTCCAAACATACACGATTGGGAGAGGGCCTAGGTA
TAAGAGTTTTTGAGTAGAACGCATGTGAGCCCAGCCATCTCGAGGAGATTAAACACGGGCCGGCATTTGA
TGGCTATGTTAGTACCCCAATGGAAACGGTGAGAGTCCAGTGGTCGCAGATAACTCCCTAAATTCCCTGA
GCTAACTCTAAGTCGACCATGCCGTTTATGGTTAGCGCCTCCCAAAAAGGAATGGCCGACTTAGAGTTAC
CTCTTGACCGACTTTTTCTTTCCTCCCCCTTACATTTCGTTACCACAACACATTCCTATATCCAAACTCC
AGGTACATAACTAGTCGAAATCTCTTTTAAATCTAGTCAAGAACTAGATACTTAACCTTCATACTGCTTA
GAGATAGCCTTTGAAGCTCTTATTTCGCTCTTTGTCTCACTCTCACCTTCCTCCTCCTCCTCCAATCCTT
TTTGCTCGGGACTAGTCCAAGACTAGTCAACGATTAGTATGCCGAGCATTCGCGATAACGATCTCCGAAA
GTCCCCAGAGTACTGTCACTATCTCGAGGCAGTTAAGGACGGGGAGCTTACGCTGCCGGATTTCAAGATA
GTAAGCCGACCCGACTAGCTTTAAGCCTAGTTACTGACTAGTCCACAGGACGACAATGGCGTGCCTGATA
TCCATCCATATGAAGTCTACTGCCGAGTGAAGGGATGCCTCAAGCGTACAGTGAGTCTACTGCTATACTA
GTTTCTGACTAGTTATTAACTAGTTGACAGGTTCCCTCTGCCAACAGAAACATATTGGTCAAGCACTTGA
AGGACAAGAACTCCCACGGCATGGAGTTTACATTGCACAATGGACCTCCCACTATGAAGGAACTGATGGA
GGCCAAAGGCAAGTCCTATCTAGATTACTTGGTGACTAGTCCCTGACTAGTCAAGTAGCATGGTATGAAG
GCTTGTTTGAAGGCACTGTTCTCCCAACCCCGACTCCTACCAAGAAGCGCAAGCGAGCTGCGTAAGTTTC
TGTGAGTCTAACTAGTGTATTAGCTAATATATAGCAGCACCAAGTCCAAGGACCACAATACTAAGGGTGT
CGAGAATTCGTGAGTTTCTTCTCCCATTTCAACTAGTCCTTGACTAGTCACTAACTACTTTGCAGCAACG
AGGGTGAAGCTGGAAATGATCAGGACAATGGCGAGGGCCCGTAAGTACAGCCATTCAATGCAGACTAGTT
GCTAACTAATCTGTGACTAGTTCAAGTGGTCCGTACGCCGTGCATACCCCTGTGACTGGTAGGAATTTGA
GCAAGCCTGTCTTGCCGCGCGATGAGAAAGGAARGGCAAGTTACATTCAGCCCCGTACCTAGGATCAGTG
CTAATTTATAACCTCTAGCCACTCTTTATGCAGATCCGCCGTGAGGGTAGCAAGGCAGCTAAATCAGCTG
GTGAGAAAGGAACCATACCCTGCAAGACCTGTCGCAACGCAAAGGGCAAAGGTAAGCTATCCAAGCTAGT
TTGGGACTAGATTCTAACTAGTCTCAGCACCGTGTGGTTCAAAGCCATATTGCGAGTTTTGGCGCTTTTT
CTCATCGATTGACGAGGCAAAGGGAGCGAGTATGCAACCTCGTAAGTCAGACTCAGACAAAGACCAACTA
GTTATTGACCAGTCTTCTAGAAGGCTCTGTTGTGGATCTTGAGGCCCTGGAGAGTTCCTCCAACAATCCG
GAGACAAGCAAGTCCTCGTCGGACTAGTCACTAACTAGACTCTAACTAGTTGCAGACATGGATAATGCAA
AAGAGACAAGCAATGAAGAAAGTGGTAAGACATTTCTCCTTTGTGGTTCTGGACTAGTCTTTGACTAGTC
ACAGTCTTAAACAAGGAAAATGAGCATGAAAATGAGGAGGAAAAGGCTGCTGAGCCCGAGGAAGTGCAGG
GTGATGGCAGACATGGTAGGTTAATACCTTGTTAGTTATTGCTAGTCACTGACTAGTCAATAACTAGTCT
CTGAACACCTTGCAATCACTCCGTTTGCGCAGCTGAACAGTGGTGAGGATAATAGTAGTAAGTTATTCTA
GCTTCAGAGTTATAGGAGACTAGATACTAACTAGTATTAGTTGCAACTAACCTGGATCTCAGAGACTTTG
GCCTCAATCTAGAATCTATCTAGTTGTCAACTAGACTGTGGTATCATTGTCTTTTATTTTCCTAGTCCTG
GAACTAGCTTCTAACTAGTCTCCCTAATATGTGGCTGTCTTGTTTTTTTTTTTTGTTTCCCTACCCGGAT
ATCTAGTCCCCTTCTAGGTTCTGTTAACCTCTCGGGCTCTGATTTAGTTTAACGCAAACCTGAGATTAGT
TTCTAACTAGTCTCTAGGTTTTCTATCCACCTTTAATTGTAATAATAAATACAAGCAACGTTTATACGTC
AAAAGCATTTATAAACTTTTACCCTAAAGTAGCTTGCTTGTGTGTTTAGTTTATAATTAGTCTCTTATTA
ATTTGATGTAGGTAAGCCCGCCACAAATATATATTTTTAACAAGATACCGTGGAAAAACTTCGTGCTATC
ACAAAACAGTATACAAAAAATAAGCT
